Addgene plasmid #232210: cwby0001
Purpose: GGA cloning M-AGGA-promoter-ccdb-TTCC-SNAC-HIS
Depositing lab: David Baker. Depositing organization: University of Washington. Publication: Accelerating protein design by scaling experimental characterization. Qian J, Milles LF, Wicky BIM, Ragotte RJ, Motmaen A, Borst AJ, Skotheim R, Ols S, Coventry B, Li X, Kibler RD, Goreshnik I, Exposit M, Lore K, Stewart L, Baker D. Nat Commun. 2026 Aug 20;17(1):9945. doi: 10.1038/s41467-026-76740-9. PubMed 42754580.
Backbone
  Vector backbone: pET29
  Vector type: Bacterial Expression
Growth in bacteria
  Bacterial resistance: Kanamycin, 50 μg/mL
  Growth temperature: 37°C
  Growth strain: NEB Stable
  Copy number: Unknown
Gene/Insert
  Gene/Insert name: ccdb
  Species: Synthetic
  Promoter: T7
  Cloning method: Golden Gate
Terms and licenses: Academic/Nonprofit Terms; Industry Terms: Not Available to Industry
Depositor comments: Please visit https://doi.org/10.1101/2025.08.05.668824 for bioRxiv preprint.
How to cite: cwby0001 was a gift from David Baker (Addgene plasmid # 232210 ; http://n2t.net/addgene:232210 ; RRID:Addgene_232210)
