[The description below was written by a language model from this plasmid's Addgene catalogue record and pLannotate feature annotations shown in this document.]
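Description:
cwby0001 is a pET29-based bacterial expression vector built as a Golden Gate assembly (GGA) entry plasmid for cloning synthetic protein-coding sequences, such as designed proteins, into a T7-driven expression context. It carries a kanamycin resistance gene (aph(3')-Ia) for selection and replicates from a ColE1/pMB1-type origin accompanied by the pBR322 bom site and the rop gene, which moderates copy number; the catalogue lists copy number as unknown. An f1 origin is also present, and short tetracycline-resistance fragments and a predicted ORF appear to be backbone remnants rather than functional parts.

The expression cassette consists of a T7 promoter with an adjacent lac operator, the phage T7 gene 10 ribosome binding site, and a T7 terminator, with lacI encoded on the plasmid so that expression is repressed until IPTG induction in a host supplying T7 RNA polymerase. Between the RBS and the C-terminal tag region sits a ccdB counter-selection cassette, preceded by a ccdA fragment that probably represents the native upstream region that the purpose line calls its promoter. CcdB is a gyrase-poisoning toxin, so after Golden Gate replacement of the cassette only plasmids that have received an insert yield colonies in ccdB-sensitive strains. According to the purpose line, the insert is joined through AGGA and TTCC overhangs, placing it after an initiating methionine and in frame with a C-terminal SNAC cleavage tag followed by a His tag. The feature table detects the polyhistidine segment, but SNAC itself is not annotated, and the Type IIS enzyme is not stated. The short SET1 hit downstream of the His tag is likely vector-derived sequence rather than a functional tag. The design suits high-throughput cloning, expression and affinity purification of protein libraries.
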