Features (pLannotate 1.2.2; 20 found; start..end, strand, type, name):
    264..282     +  promoter       T7 promoter: promoter for bacteriophage T7 RNA polymerase
    283..307     +  protein_bind   lac operator: The lac repressor binds to the lac operator to inhibit transcription in E. coli. This inhibition can be relieved by adding lactose or isopropyl-β-D-thiogalactopyranoside (IPTG). lac repressor encoded by lacI
    322..344     +  RBS            RBS: efficient ribosome binding site from bacteriophage T7 gene 10 (Olins and Rangwala, 1989)
    367..438     +  CDS            ccdA (fragment): CCDA_ECO57 - Also known as H, letA. Experimental evidence at protein level: Swiss-Prot protein existence level 1. Antitoxin component of a type II toxin-antitoxin (TA) system which inhibits the post-segregational killing (PSK) of plasmid-free cells, also referred to as a plasmid addiction system. Binds to and blocks the activity of CcdB; will also remove bound CcdB protein from the CcdB-GyrA complex by forming a CcdA-CcdB complex, a process termed rejuvenation. Functions as a transcriptional corepressor for the ccdAB operon, repression also requires CcdB (By similarity). From Escherichia coli
    472..774     +  CDS            ccdB: CCDB_ECOLI - Also known as G, letB, letD. Experimental evidence at protein level: Swiss-Prot protein existence level 1. Toxic component of a type II toxin-antitoxin (TA) system, functioning in plasmid maintainence. Responsible for the post- segregational killing (PSK) of plasmid-free cells, also referred to as a plasmid addiction system. Half-life of over 2 hours. Cell killing by CcdB is accompanied by filamentation, defects in chromosome and plasmid segregation, defects in cell division, formation of anucleate cells, decreased DNA synthesis and plasmid loss. Interferes with the activity of DN
    814..832     +  CDS            9xHis (fragment): 9xHis affinity tag
    845..894     +  CDS            SET1 (fragment): solubility-enhancement tag derived from T7 phage gene 10B
    902..949     +  terminator     T7 terminator: transcription terminator for bacteriophage T7 RNA polymerase
    986..1441    +  rep_origin     f1 ori (sequence partly withheld): f1 bacteriophage origin of replication; arrow indicates direction of (+) strand synthesis
   1468..1525    +  promoter       AmpR promoter (fragment): bla
   1534..2349    -  CDS            KanR: aminoglycoside phosphotransferase; aph(3')-Ia; confers resistance to kanamycin in bacteria or G418 (Geneticin®) in eukaryotes
   2471..3059    +  rep_origin     ori: high-copy-number ColE1/pMB1/pBR322/pUC origin of replication
   3245..3387    -  misc_feature   bom: basis of mobility region from pBR322
   3489..3680    -  CDS            rop: Rop protein, which maintains plasmids at low copy number; rop
   3697..4077    +  CDS            YPB1_ECOLX: Protein predicted: Swiss-Prot protein existence level 4. From Escherichia coli.
   4149..4440    -  CDS            TcR (fragment): tetracycline efflux protein; tet; confers resistance to tetracycline
   4455..4476    -  protein_bind   CAP binding site: CAP binding activates transcription in the presence of cAMP. E. coli catabolite activator protein
   4489..5571    -  CDS            lacI: lac repressor; lacI; The lac repressor binds to the lac operator to inhibit transcription in E. coli. This inhibition can be relieved by adding lactose or isopropyl-β-D-thiogalactopyranoside (IPTG).
   5572..5649    -  promoter       lacI promoter: lacI
   5657..238     -  CDS            TcR (fragment) (across the origin): tetracycline efflux protein; tet; confers resistance to tetracycline
>Addgene plasmid #232210 | cwby0001 | addgene full sequence | sequence record 491524 | Addgene NGS Result
CAGTAGTAGGTTGAGGCCGTTGAGCACCGCCGCCGCAAGGAATGGTGCATGCAAGGAGATGGCGCCCAAC
AGTCCCCCGGCCACGGGGCCTGCCACCATACCCACGCCGAAACAAGCGCTCATGAGCCCGAAGTGGCGAG
CCCGATCTTCCCCATCGGTGATGTCGGCGATATAGGCGCCAGCAACCGCACCTGTGGCGCCGGTGATGCC
GGCCACGATGCGTCCGGCGTAGAGGATCGAGATCGATCTCGATCCCGCGAAATTAATACGACTCACTATA
GGGGAATTGTGAGCGGATAACAATTCCCCTCTAGAAATAATTTTGTTTAACTTTAAGAAGGAGATATACA
TATGTCAGGAGGAGACCGAAAGCGTATTACAGTGACAGTTGACAGCGACAGCTATCAGTTGCTCAAGGCA
TATATGATGTCAATATCTCCGGTCTGGTATGCACAACCAAGAATGAAGCCCATGCAGTTTAAGGTTTACA
CCTATAAAAGAGAGAGCCGTTATCGTCTGTTTGTGGATGTACAGAGTGATATTATTGACACGCCCGGGCG
ACGGATGGTGATCCCCCTGGCCAGTGCACGTCTGCTGTCAGATAAAGTCTCCCGTGAACTTTACCCGGTG
GTGCATATCGGGGATGAAAGCTGGCGCATGATGACCACCGATATGGCCAGTGTGCCGGTTTCCGTTATCG
GGGAAGAAGTGGCTGATCTCAGCCACCGCGAAAATGACATCAAAAACGCCATTAACCTGATGTTCTGGGG
AATATGAACGGTCTCGTTCCGGCAGCCATCATTGGGGCAGCACCCACCACCACCACCACCACTAATGAGA
TCCGGCTGCTAACAAAGCCCGAAAGGAAGCTGAGTTGGCTGCTGCCACCGCTGAGCAATAACTAGCATAA
CCCCTTGGGGCCTCTAAACGGGTCTTGAGGGGTTTTTTGCTGAAAGGAGGAACTATATCCGGATTGGCGA
ATGGG
[124 nt withheld, positions 986-1109]
C
[91 nt withheld, positions 1111-1201]
A
[49 nt withheld, positions 1203-1251]
CCTTTGACGTTGGAGTCCACGTTCTTT
[37 nt withheld, positions 1279-1315]
ACCCTATCTCGGTCTATTCTTTTGATTTATAAGGGATTTTGCCGATTTCGGCCTATTGGTTAAAAAATGA
GCTGATTTAACAAAAATTTAACGCGAATTTTAACAAAATATTAACGTTTACAATTTCAGGTGGCACTTTT
CGGGGAAATGTGCGCGGAACCCCTATTTGTTTATTTTTCTAAATACATTCAAATATGTATCCGCTCATGA
ATTAATTCTTAGAAAAACTCATCGAGCATCAAATGAAACTGCAATTTATTCATATCAGGATTATCAATAC
CATATTTTTGAAAAAGCCGTTTCTGTAATGAAGGAGAAAACTCACCGAGGCAGTTCCATAGGATGGCAAG
ATCCTGGTATCGGTCTGCGATTCCGACTCGTCCAACATCAATACAACCTATTAATTTCCCCTCGTCAAAA
ATAAGGTTATCAAGTGAGAAATCACCATGAGTGACGACTGAATCCGGTGAGAATGGCAAAAGTTTATGCA
TTTCTTTCCAGACTTGTTCAACAGGCCAGCCATTACGCTCGTCATCAAAATCACTCGCATCAACCAAACC
GTTATTCATTCGTGATTGCGCCTGAGCGAGACGAAATACGCGATCGCTGTTAAAAGGACAATTACAAACA
GGAATCGAATGCAACCGGCGCAGGAACACTGCCAGCGCATCAACAATATTTTCACCTGAATCAGGATATT
CTTCTAATACCTGGAATGCTGTTTTCCCGGGGATCGCAGTGGTGAGTAACCATGCATCATCAGGAGTACG
GATAAAATGCTTGATGGTCGGAAGAGGCATAAATTCCGTCAGCCAGTTTAGTCTGACCATCTCATCTGTA
ACATCATTGGCAACGCTACCTTTGCCATGTTTCAGAAACAACTCTGGCGCATCGGGCTTCCCATACAATC
GATAGATTGTCGCACCTGATTGCCCGACATTATCGCGAGCCCATTTATACCCATATAAATCAGCATCCAT
GTTGGAATTTAATCGCGGCCTAGAGCAAGACGTTTCCCGTTGAATATGGCTCATAACACCCCTTGTATTA
CTGTTTATGTAAGCAGACAGTTTTATTGTTCATGACCAAAATCCCTTAACGTGAGTTTTCGTTCCACTGA
GCGTCAGACCCCGTAGAAAAGATCAAAGGATCTTCTTGAGATCCTTTTTTTCTGCGCGTAATCTGCTGCT
TGCAAACAAAAAAACCACCGCTACCAGCGGTGGTTTGTTTGCCGGATCAAGAGCTACCAACTCTTTTTCC
GAAGGTAACTGGCTTCAGCAGAGCGCAGATACCAAATACTGTCCTTCTAGTGTAGCCGTAGTTAGGCCAC
CACTTCAAGAACTCTGTAGCACCGCCTACATACCTCGCTCTGCTAATCCTGTTACCAGTGGCTGCTGCCA
GTGGCGATAAGTCGTGTCTTACCGGGTTGGACTCAAGACGATAGTTACCGGATAAGGCGCAGCGGTCGGG
CTGAACGGGGGGTTCGTGCACACAGCCCAGCTTGGAGCGAACGACCTACACCGAACTGAGATACCTACAG
CGTGAGCTATGAGAAAGCGCCACGCTTCCCGAAGGGAGAAAGGCGGACAGGTATCCGGTAAGCGGCAGGG
TCGGAACAGGAGAGCGCACGAGGGAGCTTCCAGGGGGAAACGCCTGGTATCTTTATAGTCCTGTCGGGTT
TCGCCACCTCTGACTTGAGCGTCGATTTTTGTGATGCTCGTCAGGGGGGCGGAGCCTATGGAAAAACGCC
AGCAACGCGGCCTTTTTACGGTTCCTGGCCTTTTGCTGGCCTTTTGCTCACATGTTCTTTCCTGCGTTAT
CCCCTGATTCTGTGGATAACCGTATTACCGCCTTTGAGTGAGCTGATACCGCTCGCCGCAGCCGAACGAC
CGAGCGCAGCGAGTCAGTGAGCGAGGAAGCGGAAGAGCGCCTGATGCGGTATTTTCTCCTTACGCATCTG
TGCGGTATTTCACACCGCATATATGGTGCACTCTCAGTACAATCTGCTCTGATGCCGCATAGTTAAGCCA
GTATACACTCCGCTATCGCTACGTGACTGGGTCATGGCTGCGCCCCGACACCCGCCAACACCCGCTGACG
CGCCCTGACGGGCTTGTCTGCTCCCGGCATCCGCTTACAGACAAGCTGTGACCGTCTCCGGGAGCTGCAT
GTGTCAGAGGTTTTCACCGTCATCACCGAAACGCGCGAGGCAGCTGCGGTAAAGCTCATCAGCGTGGTCG
TGAAGCGATTCACAGATGTCTGCCTGTTCATCCGCGTCCAGCTCGTTGAGTTTCTCCAGAAGCGTTAATG
TCTGGCTTCTGATAAAGCGGGCCATGTTAAGGGCGGTTTTTTCCTGTTTGGTCACTGATGCCTCCGTGTA
AGGGGGATTTCTGTTCATGGGGGTAATGATACCGATGAAACGAGAGAGGATGCTCACGATACGGGTTACT
GATGATGAACATGCCCGGTTACTGGAACGTTGTGAGGGTAAACAACTGGCGGTATGGATGCGGCGGGACC
AGAGAAAAATCACTCAGGGTCAATGCCAGCGCTTCGTTAATACAGATGTAGGTGTTCCACAGGGTAGCCA
GCAGCATCCTGCGATGCAGATCCGGAACATAATGGTGCAGGGCGCTGACTTCCGCGTTTCCAGACTTTAC
GAAACACGGAAACCGAAGACCATTCATGTTGTTGCTCAGGTCGCAGACGTTTTGCAGCAGCAGTCGCTTC
ACGTTCGCTCGCGTATCGGTGATTCATTCTGCTAACCAGTAAGGCAACCCCGCCAGCCTAGCCGGGTCCT
CAACGACAGGAGCACGATCATGCGCACCCGTGGGGCCGCCATGCCGGCGATAATGGCCTGCTTCTCGCCG
AAACGTTTGGTGGCGGGACCAGTGACGAAGGCTTGAGCGAGGGCGTGCAAGATTCCGAATACCGCAAGCG
ACAGGCCGATCATCGTCGCGCTCCAGCGAAAGCGGTCCTCGCCGAAAATGACCCAGAGCGCTGCCGGCAC
CTGTCCTACGAGTTGCATGATAAAGAAGACAGTCATAAGTGCGGCGACGATAGTCATGCCCCGCGCCCAC
CGGAAGGAGCTGACTGGGTTGAAGGCTCTCAAGGGCATCGGTCGAGATCCCGGTGCCTAATGAGTGAGCT
AACTTACATTAATTGCGTTGCGCTCACTGCCCGCTTTCCAGTCGGGAAACCTGTCGTGCCAGCTGCATTA
ATGAATCGGCCAACGCGCGGGGAGAGGCGGTTTGCGTATTGGGCGCCAGGGTGGTTTTTCTTTTCACCAG
TGAGACGGGCAACAGCTGATTGCCCTTCACCGCCTGGCCCTGAGAGAGTTGCAGCAAGCGGTCCACGCTG
GTTTGCCCCAGCAGGCGAAAATCCTGTTTGATGGTGGTTAACGGCGGGATATAACATGAGCTGTCTTCGG
TATCGTCGTATCCCACTACCGAGATGTCCGCACCAACGCGCAGCCCGGACTCGGTAATGGCGCGCATTGC
GCCCAGCGCCATCTGATCGTTGGCAACCAGCATCGCAGTGGGAACGATGCCCTCATTCAGCATTTGCATG
GTTTGTTGAAAACCGGACATGGCACTCCAGTCGCCTTCCCGTTCCGCTATCGGCTGAATTTGATTGCGAG
TGAGATATTTATGCCAGCCAGCCAGACGCAGACGCGCCGAGACAGAACTTAATGGGCCCGCTAACAGCGC
GATTTGCTGGTGACCCAATGCGACCAGATGCTCCACGCCCAGTCGCGTACCGTCTTCATGGGAGAAAATA
ATACTGTTGATGGGTGTCTGGTCAGAGACATCAAGAAATAACGCCGGAACATTAGTGCAGGCAGCTTCCA
CAGCAATGGCATCCTGGTCATCCAGCGGATAGTTAATGATCAGCCCACTGACGCGTTGCGCGAGAAGATT
GTGCACCGCCGCTTTACAGGCTTCGACGCCGCTTCGTTCTACCATCGACACCACCACGCTGGCACCCAGT
TGATCGGCGCGAGATTTAATCGCCGCGACAATTTGCGACGGCGCGTGCAGGGCCAGACTGGAGGTGGCAA
CGCCAATCAGCAACGACTGTTTGCCCGCCAGTTGTTGTGCCACGCGGTTGGGAATGTAATTCAGCTCCGC
CATCGCCGCTTCCACTTTTTCCCGCGTTTTCGCAGAAACGTGGCTGGCCTGGTTCACCACGCGGGAAACG
GTCTGATAAGAGACACCGGCATACTCTGCGACATCGTATAACGTTACTGGTTTCACATTCACCACCCTGA
ATTGACTCTCTTCCGGGCGCTATCATGCCATACCGCGAAAGGTTTTGCGCCATTCGATGGTGTCCGGGAT
CTCGACGCTCTCCCTTATGCGACTCCTGCATTAGGAAGCAGCC
